>Addgene plasmid #173002 | pLenti6_YAP1-V5 | addgene full sequence | sequence record 340588 | Addgene NGS Result
AATGTAGTCTTATGCAATACTCTTGTAGTCTTGCAACATGGTAACGATGAGTTAGCAACATGCCTTACAA
GGAGAGAAAAAGCACCGTGCATGCCGATTGGTGGAAGTAAGGTGGTACGATCGTGCCTTATTAGGAAGGC
AACAGACGGGTCTGACATGGATTGGACGAACCACTGAATTGCCGCATTGCAGAGATATTGTATTTAAGTG
CCTAGCTCGATACATAAACGGGTCTCTCTGGTTAGACCAGATCTGAGCCTGGGAGCTCTCTGGCTAACTA
GGGAACCCACTGCTTAAGCCTCAATAAAGCTTGCCTTGAGTGCTTCAAGTAGTGTGTGCCCGTCTGTTGT
GTGACTCTGGTAACTAGAGATCCCTCAGACCCTTTTAGTCAGTGTGGAAAATCTCTAGCAGTGGCGCCCG
AACAGGGACTTGAAAGCGAAAGGGAAACCAGAGGAGCTCTCTCGACGCAGGACTCGGCTTGCTGAAGCGC
GCACGGCAAGAGGCGAGGGGCGGCGACTGGTGAGTACGCCAAAAATTTTGACTAGCGGAGGCTAGAAGGA
GAGAGATGGGTGCGAGAGCGTCAGTATTAAGCGGGGGAGAATTAGATCGCGATGGGAAAAAATTCGGTTA
AGGCCAGGGGGAAAGAAAAAATATAAATTAAAACATATAGTATGGGCAAGCAGGGAGCTAGAACGATTCG
CAGTTAATCCTGGCCTGTTAGAAACATCAGAAGGCTGTAGACAAATACTGGGACAGCTACAACCATCCCT
TCAGACAGGATCAGAAGAACTTAGATCATTATATAATACAGTAGCAACCCTCTATTGTGTGCATCAAAGG
ATAGAGATAAAAGACACCAAGGAAGCTTTAGACAAGATAGAGGAAGAGCAAAACAAAAGTAAGACCACCG
CACAGCAAGCGGCCGCTGATCTTCAGACCTGGAGGAGGAGATATGAGGGACAATTGGAGAAGTGAATTAT
ATAAATATAAAGTAGTAAAAATTGAACCATTAGGAGTAGCACCCACCAAGGCAAAGAGAAGAGTGGTGCA
GAGAGAAAAAAGAGCAGTGGGAATAGGAGCTTTGTTCCTTGGGTTCTTGGGAGCAGCAGGAAGCACTATG
GGCGCAGCGTCAATGACGCTGACGGTACAGGCCAGACAATTATTGTCTGGTATAGTGCAGCAGCAGAACA
ATTTGCTGAGGGCTATTGAGGCGCAACAGCATCTGTTGCAACTCACAGTCTGGGGCATCAAGCAGCTCCA
GGCAAGAATCCTGGCTGTGGAAAGATACCTAAAGGATCAACAGCTCCTGGGGATTTGGGGTTGCTCTGGA
AAACTCATTTGCACCACTGCTGTGCCTTGGAATGCTAGTTGGAGTAATAAATCTCTGGAACAGATTTGGA
ATCACACGACCTGGATGGAGTGGGACAGAGAAATTAACAATTACACAAGCTTAATACACTCCTTAATTGA
AGAATCGCAAAACCAGCAAGAAAAGAATGAACAAGAATTATTGGAATTAGATAAATGGGCAAGTTTGTGG
AATTGGTTTAACATAACAAATTGGCTGTGGTATATAAAATTATTCATAATGATAGTAGGAGGCTTGGTAG
GTTTAAGAATAGTTTTTGCTGTACTTTCTATAGTGAATAGAGTTAGGCAGGGATATTCACCATTATCGTT
TCAGACCCACCTCCCAACCCCGAGGGGACCCGACAGGCCCGAAGGAATAGAAGAAGAAGGTGGAGAGAGA
GACAGAGACAGATCCATTCGATTAGTGAACGGATCTCGACGGTATCGATAAGCTTGGGAGTTCCGCGTTA
CATAACTTACGGTAAATGGCCCGCCTGGCTGACCGCCCAACGACCCCCGCCCATTGACGTCAATAATGAC
GTATGTTCCCATAGTAACGCCAATAGGGACTTTCCATTGACGTCAATGGGTGGAGTATTTACGGTAAACT
GCCCACTTGGCAGTACATCAAGTGTATCATATGCCAAGTACGCCCCCTATTGACGTCAATGACGGTAAAT
GGCCCGCCTGGCATTATGCCCAGTACATGACCTTATGGGACTTTCCTACTTGGCAGTACATCTACGTATT
AGTCATCGCTATTACCATGGTGATGCGGTTTTGGCAGTACATCAATGGGCGTGGATAGCGGTTTGACTCA
CGGGGATTTCCAAGTCTCCACCCCATTGACGTCAATGGGAGTTTGTTTTGGCACCAAAATCAACGGGACT
TTCCAAAATGTCGTAACAACTCCGCCCCATTGACGCAAATGGGCGGTAGGCGTGTACGGTGGGAGGTCTA
TATAAGCAGAGCTCGTTTAGTGAACCGTCAGATCGCCTGGAGACGCCATCCACGCTGTTTTGACCTCCAT
AGAAGACACCGACTCTAGAGGATCCACTAGTCCAGTGTGGTGGAATTCTGCAGATATCAACAAGTTTGTA
CAAAAAAGCAGGCTCCACCATGGATCCCGGGCAGCAGCCGCCGCCTCAACCGGCCCCCCAGGGCCAAGGG
CAGCCGCCTTCGCAGCCCCCGCAGGGGCAGGGCCCGCCGTCCGGACCCGGGCAACCGGCACCCGCGGCGA
CCCAGGCGGCGCCGCAGGCACCCCCCGCCGGGCATCAGATCGTGCACGTCCGCGGGGACTCGGAGACCGA
CCTGGAGGCGCTCTTCAACGCCGTCATGAACCCCAAGACGGCCAACGTGCCCCAGACCGTGCCCATGAGG
CTCCGGAAGCTGCCCGACTCCTTCTTCAAGCCGCCGGAGCCCAAATCCCACTCCCGACAGGCCAGTACTG
ATGCAGGCACTGCAGGAGCCCTGACTCCACAGCATGTTCGAGCTCATTCCTCTCCAGCTTCTCTGCAGTT
GGGAGCTGTTTCTCCTGGGACACTGACCCCCACTGGAGTAGTCTCTGGCCCAGCAGCTACACCCACAGCT
CAGCATCTTCGACAGTCTTCTTTTGAGATACCTGATGATGTACCTCTGCCAGCAGGTTGGGAGATGGCAA
AGACATCTTCTGGTCAGAGATACTTCTTAAATCACATCGATCAGACAACAACATGGCAGGACCCCAGGAA
GGCCATGCTGTCCCAGATGAACGTCACAGCCCCCACCAGTCCACCAGTGCAGCAGAATATGATGAACTCG
GCTTCAGGTCCTCTTCCTGATGGATGGGAACAAGCCATGACTCAGGATGGAGAAATTTACTATATAAACC
ATAAGAACAAGACCACCTCTTGGCTAGACCCAAGGCTTGACCCTCGTTTTGCCATGAACCAGAGAATCAG
TCAGAGTGCTCCAGTGAAACAGCCACCACCCCTGGCTCCCCAGAGCCCACAGGGAGGCGTCATGGGTGGC
AGCAACTCCAACCAGCAGCAACAGATGCGACTGCAGCAACTGCAGATGGAGAAGGAGAGGCTGCGGCTGA
AACAGCAAGAACTGCTTCGGCAGGCAATGCGGAATATCAATCCCAGCACAGCAAATTCTCCAAAATGTCA
GGAGTTAGCCCTGCGTAGCCAGTTACCAACACTGGAGCAGGATGGTGGGACTCAAAATCCAGTGTCTTCT
CCCGGGATGTCTCAGGAATTGAGAACAATGACGACCAATAGCTCAGATCCTTTCCTTAACAGTGGCACCT
ATCACTCTCGAGATGAGAGTACAGACAGTGGACTAAGCATGAGCAGCTACAGTGTCCCTCGAACCCCAGA
TGACTTCCTGAACAGTGTGGATGAGATGGATACAGGTGATACTATCAACCAAAGCACCCTGCCCTCACAG
CAGAACCGTTTCCCAGACTACCTTGAAGCCATTCCTGGGACAAATGTGGACCTTGGAACACTGGAAGGAG
ATGGAATGAACATAGAAGGAGAGGAGCTGATGCCAAGTCTGCAGGAAGCTTTGAGTTCTGACATCCTTAA
TGACATGGAGTCTGTTTTGGCTGCCACCAAGCTAGATAAAGAAAGCTTTCTTACATGGTTAGACCCAGCT
TTCTTGTACAAAGTGGTTGATATCCAGCACAGTGGCGGCCGCTCGAGTCTAGAGGGCCCGCGGTTCGAAG
GTAAGCCTATCCCTAACCCTCTCCTCGGTCTCGATTCTACGCGTACCGGTTAGTAATGAGTTTGGAATTA
ATTCTGTGGAATGTGTGTCAGTTAGGGTGTGGAAAGTCCCCAGGCTCCCCAGCAGGCAGAAGTATGCAAA
GCATGCATCTCAATTAGTCAGCAACCAGGTGTGGAAAGTCCCCAGGCTCCCCAGCAGGCAGAAGTATGCA
AAGCATGCATCTCAATTAGTCAGCAACCATAGTCCCGCCCCTAACTCCGCCCATCCCGCCCCTAACTCCG
CCCAGTTCCGCCCATTCTCCGCCCCATGGCTGACTAATTTTTTTTATTTATGCAGAGGCCGAGGCCGCCT
CTGCCTCTGAGCTATTCCAGAAGTAGTGAGGAGGCTTTTTTGGAGGCCTAGGCTTTTGCAAAAAGCTCCC
GGGAGCTTGTATATCCATTTTCGGATCTGATCAGCACGTGTTGACAATTAATCATCGGCATAGTATATCG
GCATAGTATAATACGACAAGGTGAGGAACTAAACCATGGCCAAGCCTTTGTCTCAAGAAGAATCCACCCT
CATTGAAAGAGCAACGGCTACAATCAACAGCATCCCCATCTCTGAAGACTACAGCGTCGCCAGCGCAGCT
CTCTCTAGCGACGGCCGCATCTTCACTGGTGTCAATGTATATCATTTTACTGGGGGACCTTGTGCAGAAC
TCGTGGTGCTGGGCACTGCTGCTGCTGCGGCAGCTGGCAACCTGACTTGTATCGTCGCGATCGGAAATGA
GAACAGGGGCATCTTGAGCCCCTGCGGACGGTGCCGACAGGTGCTTCTCGATCTGCATCCTGGGATCAAA
GCCATAGTGAAGGACAGTGATGGACAGCCGACGGCAGTTGGGATTCGTGAATTGCTGCCCTCTGGTTATG
TGTGGGAGGGCTAAGCACAATTCGAGCTCGGTACCTTTAAGACCAATGACTTACAAGGCAGCTGTAGATC
TTAGCCACTTTTTAAAAGAAAAGGGGGGACTGGAAGGGCTAATTCACTCCCAACGAAGACAAGATCTGCT
TTTTGCTTGTACTGGGTCTCTCTGGTTAGACCAGATCTGAGCCTGGGAGCTCTCTGGCTAACTAGGGAAC
CCACTGCTTAAGCCTCAATAAAGCTTGCCTTGAGTGCTTCAAGTAGTGTGTGCCCGTCTGTTGTGTGACT
CTGGTAACTAGAGATCCCTCAGACCCTTTTAGTCAGTGTGGAAAATCTCTAGCAGTAGTAGTTCATGTCA
TCTTATTATTCAGTATTTATAACTTGCAAAGAAATGAATATCAGAGAGTGAGAGGAACTTGTTTATTGCA
GCTTATAATGGTTACAAATAAAGCAATAGCATCACAAATTTCACAAATAAAGCATTTTTTTCACTGCATT
CTAGTTGTGGTTTGTCCAAACTCATCAATGTATCTTATCATGTCTGGCTCTAGCTATCCCGCCCCTAACT
CCGCCCATCCCGCCCCTAACTCCGCCCAGTTCCGCCCATTCTCCGCCCCATGGCTGACTAATTTTTTTTA
TTTATGCAGAGGCCGAGGCCGCCTCGGCCTCTGAGCTATTCCAGAAGTAGTGAGGAGGCTTTTTTGGAGG
CCTAGGGACGTACCCAATTCGCCCTATAGTGAGTCGTATTACGCGCGCTCACTGGCCGTCGTTTTACAAC
GTCGTGACTGGGAAAACCCTGGCGTTACCCAACTTAATCGCCTTGCAGCACATCCCCCTTTCGCCAGCTG
GCGTAATAGCGAAGAGGCCCGCACCGATCGCCCTTCCCAACAGTTGCGCAGCCTGAATGGCGAATGGG
[124 nt withheld, positions 5879-6002]
C
[91 nt withheld, positions 6004-6094]
A
[49 nt withheld, positions 6096-6144]
CCTTTGACGTTGGAGTCCACGTTCTTT
[37 nt withheld, positions 6172-6208]
ACCCTATCTCGGTCTATTCTTTTGATTTATAAGGGATTTTGCCGATTTCGGCCTATTGGTTAAAAAATGA
GCTGATTTAACAAAAATTTAACGCGAATTTTAACAAAATATTAACGCTTACAATTTAGGTGGCACTTTTC
GGGGAAATGTGCGCGGAACCCCTATTTGTTTATTTTTCTAAATACATTCAAATATGTATCCGCTCATGAG
ACAATAACCCTGATAAATGCTTCAATAATATTGAAAAAGGAAGAGTATGAGTATTCAACATTTCCGTGTC
GCCCTTATTCCCTTTTTTGCGGCATTTTGCCTTCCTGTTTTTGCTCACCCAGAAACGCTGGTGAAAGTAA
AAGATGCTGAAGATCAGTTGGGTGCACGAGTGGGTTACATCGAACTGGATCTCAACAGCGGTAAGATCCT
TGAGAGTTTTCGCCCCGAAGAACGTTTTCCAATGATGAGCACTTTTAAAGTTCTGCTATGTGGCGCGGTA
TTATCCCGTATTGACGCCGGGCAAGAGCAACTCGGTCGCCGCATACACTATTCTCAGAATGACTTGGTTG
AGTACTCACCAGTCACAGAAAAGCATCTTACGGATGGCATGACAGTAAGAGAATTATGCAGTGCTGCCAT
AACCATGAGTGATAACACTGCGGCCAACTTACTTCTGACAACGATCGGAGGACCGAAGGAGCTAACCGCT
TTTTTGCACAACATGGGGGATCATGTAACTCGCCTTGATCGTTGGGAACCGGAGCTGAATGAAGCCATAC
CAAACGACGAGCGTGACACCACGATGCCTGTAGCAATGGCAACAACGTTGCGCAAACTATTAACTGGCGA
ACTACTTACTCTAGCTTCCCGGCAACAATTAATAGACTGGATGGAGGCGGATAAAGTTGCAGGACCACTT
CTGCGCTCGGCCCTTCCGGCTGGCTGGTTTATTGCTGATAAATCTGGAGCCGGTGAGCGTGGGTCTCGCG
GTATCATTGCAGCACTGGGGCCAGATGGTAAGCCCTCCCGTATCGTAGTTATCTACACGACGGGGAGTCA
GGCAACTATGGATGAACGAAATAGACAGATCGCTGAGATAGGTGCCTCACTGATTAAGCATTGGTAACTG
TCAGACCAAGTTTACTCATATATACTTTAGATTGATTTAAAACTTCATTTTTAATTTAAAAGGATCTAGG
TGAAGATCCTTTTTGATAATCTCATGACCAAAATCCCTTAACGTGAGTTTTCGTTCCACTGAGCGTCAGA
CCCCGTAGAAAAGATCAAAGGATCTTCTTGAGATCCTTTTTTTCTGCGCGTAATCTGCTGCTTGCAAACA
AAAAAACCACCGCTACCAGCGGTGGTTTGTTTGCCGGATCAAGAGCTACCAACTCTTTTTCCGAAGGTAA
CTGGCTTCAGCAGAGCGCAGATACCAAATACTGTTCTTCTAGTGTAGCCGTAGTTAGGCCACCACTTCAA
GAACTCTGTAGCACCGCCTACATACCTCGCTCTGCTAATCCTGTTACCAGTGGCTGCTGCCAGTGGCGAT
AAGTCGTGTCTTACCGGGTTGGACTCAAGACGATAGTTACCGGATAAGGCGCAGCGGTCGGGCTGAACGG
GGGGTTCGTGCACACAGCCCAGCTTGGAGCGAACGACCTACACCGAACTGAGATACCTACAGCGTGAGCT
ATGAGAAAGCGCCACGCTTCCCGAAGGGAGAAAGGCGGACAGGTATCCGGTAAGCGGCAGGGTCGGAACA
GGAGAGCGCACGAGGGAGCTTCCAGGGGGAAACGCCTGGTATCTTTATAGTCCTGTCGGGTTTCGCCACC
TCTGACTTGAGCGTCGATTTTTGTGATGCTCGTCAGGGGGGCGGAGCCTATGGAAAAACGCCAGCAACGC
GGCCTTTTTACGGTTCCTGGCCTTTTGCTGGCCTTTTGCTCACATGTTCTTTCCTGCGTTATCCCCTGAT
TCTGTGGATAACCGTATTACCGCCTTTGAGTGAGCTGATACCGCTCGCCGCAGCCGAACGACCGAGCGCA
GCGAGTCAGTGAGCGAGGAAGCGGAAGAGCGCCCAATACGCAAACCGCCTCTCCCCGCGCGTTGGCCGAT
TCATTAATGCAGCTGGCACGACAGGTTTCCCGACTGGAAAGCGGGCAGTGAGCGCAACGCAATTAATGTG
AGTTAGCTCACTCATTAGGCACCCCAGGCTTTACACTTTATGCTTCCGGCTCGTATGTTGTGTGGAATTG
TGAGCGGATAACAATTTCACACAGGAAACAGCTATGACCATGATTACGCCAAGCGCGCAATTAACCCTCA
CTAAAGGGAACAAAAGCTGGAGCTGCAAGCTT
Features (pLannotate 1.2.2; 31 found; start..end, strand, type, name):
      3..229     +  promoter       RSV promoter: Rous sarcoma virus enhancer/promoter
    230..410     +  LTR            5' LTR (truncated): truncated 5' long terminal repeat (LTR) from HIV-1
    457..582     +  misc_feature   HIV-1 Ψ: packaging signal of human immunodeficiency virus type 1
    566..929     +  CDS            HIV-1 gag (fragment): gag protein from human immunodeficiency virus 1; gag
   1075..1308    +  misc_feature   RRE: The Rev response element (RRE) of HIV-1 allows for Rev-dependent mRNA export from the nucleus to the cytoplasm.
   1685..1785    +  CDS            Rev (fragment): human immunodeficiency virus 1 (HIV-1) Rev protein; rev; enhances nuclear export of unspliced and incompletely spliced viral mRNAs
   1786..1806    -  misc_feature   MCS (fragment): pBluescript multiple cloning site
   1816..2119    +  enhancer       CMV enhancer: human cytomegalovirus immediate early enhancer
   2120..2323    +  promoter       CMV promoter: human cytomegalovirus (CMV) immediate early promoter
   2440..2464    +  protein_bind   attB1: mutant version of attB; recombination site for the Gateway® BP reaction BP Clonase™
   2470..3981    +  CDS            YAP1: YAP1_HUMAN - Also known as YAP65. Experimental evidence at protein level: Swiss-Prot protein existence level 1. [Isoform 3]: Activates the C-terminal fragment (CTF) of ERBB4 (isoform 3). From Homo sapiens (Human).
   3983..4007    -  protein_bind   attB2: mutant version of attB; recombination site for the Gateway® BP reaction BP Clonase™
   4060..4101    +  CDS            V5 tag: epitope tag from simian virus 5
   4143..4472    +  promoter       SV40 promoter: SV40 enhancer and early promoter
   4520..4567    +  promoter       EM7 promoter: synthetic bacterial promoter&nbsp
   4586..4984    +  CDS            BSD: blasticidin S deaminase; Aspergillus terreus BSD; confers resistance to blasticidin
   5001..5069    +  CDS            nef (fragment): NEF_HV1Z2 - Experimental evidence at protein level: Swiss-Prot protein existence level 1. Extracellular Nef protein targets CD4(+) T-lymphocytes for apoptosis by interacting with CXCR4 surface receptors. From Human immunodeficiency virus type 1 group M subtype D (isolate Z2/CDC-Z34) (HIV-1).
   5071..5304    +  LTR            3' LTR (ΔU3): self-inactivating 3' long terminal repeat (LTR) from HIV-1
   5376..5497    +  polyA_signal   SV40 poly(A) signal: SV40 polyadenylation signal
   5537..5672    +  rep_origin     SV40 ori: SV40 origin of replication
   5693..5711    -  promoter       T7 promoter: promoter for bacteriophage T7 RNA polymerase
   5719..5874    +  CDS            lacZα (fragment): LacZα fragment of β-galactosidase; lacZ fragment
   5879..6307    +  rep_origin     f1 ori (sequence partly withheld): f1 bacteriophage origin of replication; arrow indicates direction of (+) strand synthesis
   6360..6464    +  promoter       AmpR promoter: bla
   6465..7325    +  CDS            AmpR: β-lactamase; bla; confers resistance to ampicillin, carbenicillin, and related antibiotics
   7496..8084    +  rep_origin     ori: high-copy-number ColE1/pMB1/pBR322/pUC origin of replication
   8267..8359    +  CDS            lacI (fragment): lac repressor; lacI; The lac repressor binds to the lac operator to inhibit transcription in E. coli. This inhibition can be relieved by adding lactose or isopropyl-β-D-thiogalactopyranoside (IPTG).
   8372..8393    +  protein_bind   CAP binding site: CAP binding activates transcription in the presence of cAMP. E. coli catabolite activator protein
   8408..8438    +  promoter       lac promoter: promoter for the E. coli lac operon
   8446..8462    +  protein_bind   lac operator: The lac repressor binds to the lac operator to inhibit transcription in E. coli. This inhibition can be relieved by adding lactose or isopropyl-β-D-thiogalactopyranoside (IPTG). lac repressor encoded by lacI
   8507..8525    +  promoter       T3 promoter: promoter for bacteriophage T3 RNA polymerase
