[The description below was written by a language model from this plasmid's Addgene catalogue record and pLannotate feature annotations shown in this document.]
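Description:
pLenti6_YAP1-V5 is a third-generation-style, self-inactivating HIV-1 lentiviral expression plasmid built on the pLenti6 backbone for constitutive expression of V5-tagged human YAP1 in mammalian cells. It is maintained in E. coli through a high-copy ColE1/pUC-type origin and ampicillin resistance (AmpR), and it also carries an f1 origin plus remnants of lac and phage-promoter cloning sequences. The transfer region is framed by a chimeric RSV promoter/truncated 5' LTR, which allows Tat-independent production of the genomic RNA in packaging cells, and a ΔU3 3' LTR, which inactivates LTR promoter activity after integration. Between them lie the Ψ packaging signal with a gag fragment and the Rev response element for Rev-dependent nuclear export of the viral transcript. An SV40 poly(A) signal and SV40 origin sit downstream of the 3' LTR.

The payload is the human YAP1 coding sequence, introduced by Gateway recombination and therefore flanked by attB1 and attB2 sites, under control of the CMV immediate-early enhancer and promoter. The catalogue entry lists the V5 tag as N-terminal on the insert, but the feature table places the V5 epitope downstream of attB2, after the YAP1 coding region. This position, together with the construct name, points to a C-terminal fusion. A second cassette follows, in which the SV40 early promoter and the bacterial EM7 promoter drive blasticidin S deaminase, permitting blasticidin selection of transduced or transfected mammalian cells. The plasmid can be used for direct transfection or for packaging into lentiviral particles to generate stable YAP1-V5-expressing lines, with the V5 epitope enabling detection. The associated study concerned protein-protein interactions in Hippo signalling.
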