Addgene plasmid #173002: pLenti6_YAP1-V5
Purpose: constitutive expression of V5-tagged YAP1
Depositing lab: Michael Wehr. Depositing organization: Klinikum der Ludwig Maximilians-Universitaet Muenchen. Publication: Comprehensive split TEV based protein-protein interaction screening reveals TAOK2 as a key modulator of Hippo signalling to limit growth. Ma X, Mandausch FJ, Wu Y, Sahoo VK, Ma W, Leoni G, Hostiuc M, Wintgens JP, Qiu J, Kannaiyan N, Rossner MJ, Wehr MC. Cell Signal. 2024 Jan;113:110917. doi: 10.1016/j.cellsig.2023.110917. Epub 2023 Oct 7. PubMed 37813295.
Backbone
  Vector backbone: pLenti6
  Vector type: Mammalian Expression, Lentiviral
Growth in bacteria
  Bacterial resistance: Ampicillin, 100 μg/mL
  Growth temperature: 37°C
  Growth strain: NEB Stable
  Copy number: High Copy
Gene/Insert
  Gene/Insert name: YAP1-V5
  Species: H. sapiens (human)
  Entrez Gene: YAP1 (a.k.a. COB1, YAP, YAP-1, YAP2, YAP65, YKI)
  Tag / fusion protein: V5 (N terminal on insert)
  Cloning method: Gateway Cloning
Terms and licenses: Academic/Nonprofit Terms; Industry Terms: Not Available to Industry
How to cite: pLenti6_YAP1-V5 was a gift from Michael Wehr (Addgene plasmid # 173002 ; http://n2t.net/addgene:173002 ; RRID:Addgene_173002)
